>Addgene plasmid #142278 | TFORF0625 | addgene full sequence | sequence record 395763 | Addgene NGS Result
TTAATGTAGTCTTATGCAATACTCTTGTAGTCTTGCAACATGGTAACGATGAGTTAGCAACATGCCTTAC
AAGGAGAGAAAAAGCACCGTGCATGCCGATTGGTGGAAGTAAGGTGGTACGATCGTGCCTTATTAGGAAG
GCAACAGACGGGTCTGACATGGATTGGACGAACCACTGAATTGCCGCATTGCAGAGATATTGTATTTAAG
TGCCTAGCTCGATACATAAACGGGTCTCTCTGGTTAGACCAGATCTGAGCCTGGGAGCTCTCTGGCTAAC
TAGGGAACCCACTGCTTAAGCCTCAATAAAGCTTGCCTTGAGTGCTTCAAGTAGTGTGTGCCCGTCTGTT
GTGTGACTCTGGTAACTAGAGATCCCTCAGACCCTTTTAGTCAGTGTGGAAAATCTCTAGCAGTGGCGCC
CGAACAGGGACTTGAAAGCGAAAGGGAAACCAGAGGAGCTCTCTCGACGCAGGACTCGGCTTGCTGAAGC
GCGCACGGCAAGAGGCGAGGGGCGGCGACTGGTGAGTACGCCAAAAATTTTGACTAGCGGAGGCTAGAAG
GAGAGAGATGGGTGCGAGAGCGTCAGTATTAAGCGGGGGAGAATTAGATCGCGATGGGAAAAAATTCGGT
TAAGGCCAGGGGGAAAGAAAAAATATAAATTAAAACATATAGTATGGGCAAGCAGGGAGCTAGAACGATT
CGCAGTTAATCCTGGCCTGTTAGAAACATCAGAAGGCTGTAGACAAATACTGGGACAGCTACAACCATCC
CTTCAGACAGGATCAGAAGAACTTAGATCATTATATAATACAGTAGCAACCCTCTATTGTGTGCATCAAA
GGATAGAGATAAAAGACACCAAGGAAGCTTTAGACAAGATAGAGGAAGAGCAAAACAAAAGTAAGACCAC
CGCACAGCAAGCGGCCGCTGATCTTCAGACCTGGAGGAGGAGATATGAGGGACAATTGGAGAAGTGAATT
ATATAAATATAAAGTAGTAAAAATTGAACCATTAGGAGTAGCACCCACCAAGGCAAAGAGAAGAGTGGTG
CAGAGAGAAAAAAGAGCAGTGGGAATAGGAGCTTTGTTCCTTGGGTTCTTGGGAGCAGCAGGAAGCACTA
TGGGCGCAGCGTCAATGACGCTGACGGTACAGGCCAGACAATTATTGTCTGGTATAGTGCAGCAGCAGAA
CAATTTGCTGAGGGCTATTGAGGCGCAACAGCATCTGTTGCAACTCACAGTCTGGGGCATCAAGCAGCTC
CAGGCAAGAATCCTGGCTGTGGAAAGATACCTAAAGGATCAACAGCTCCTGGGGATTTGGGGTTGCTCTG
GAAAACTCATTTGCACCACTGCTGTGCCTTGGAATGCTAGTTGGAGTAATAAATCTCTGGAACAGATTTG
GAATCACACGACCTGGATGGAGTGGGACAGAGAAATTAACAATTACACAAGCTTAATACACTCCTTAATT
GAAGAATCGCAAAACCAGCAAGAAAAGAATGAACAAGAATTATTGGAATTAGATAAATGGGCAAGTTTGT
GGAATTGGTTTAACATAACAAATTGGCTGTGGTATATAAAATTATTCATAATGATAGTAGGAGGCTTGGT
AGGTTTAAGAATAGTTTTTGCTGTACTTTCTATAGTGAATAGAGTTAGGCAGGGATATTCACCATTATCG
TTTCAGACCCACCTCCCAACCCCGAGGGGACCCATGCATTGCATCTCAATTAGTCAGCAACCAGGTGTGG
AAAGTCCCCAGGCTCCCCAGCAGGCAGAAGTATGCAAAGCATGCGTCTCAATTAGTCAGCAACCATAGTC
CCGCCCCTAACTCCGCCCATCCCGCCCCTAACTCCGCCCAGTTCCGCCCATTCTCCGCCCCATGGCTGAC
TAATTTTTTTTATTTATGCAGAGGCCGAGGCCGCCTCGGCCTCTGAGCTATTCCAGAAGTAGTGAGGAGG
CTTTTTTGGAGGCCTAGGCTTTTGCAAAAAGCTTTCTAGAGGTACCACCGGAGCTTACCATGACCGAGTA
CAAGCCCACGGTGCGCCTCGCCACCCGCGACGACGTCCCCAGGGCCGTACGCACCCTCGCCGCCGCGTTC
GCCGACTACCCCGCCACGCGCCACACCGTCGATCCGGACCGCCACATCGAGCGGGTCACCGAGCTGCAAG
AACTCTTCCTCACGCGCGTCGGGCTCGACATCGGCAAGGTGTGGGTCGCGGACGACGGCGCCGCCGTGGC
GGTCTGGACCACGCCGGAGAGCGTCGAAGCGGGGGCGGTGTTCGCCGAGATCGGCCCGCGCATGGCCGAG
TTGAGCGGTTCCCGGCTGGCCGCGCAGCAACAGATGGAAGGCCTCCTGGCGCCGCACCGGCCCAAGGAGC
CCGCGTGGTTCCTGGCCACCGTCGGCGTCTCGCCCGACCACCAGGGCAAGGGTCTGGGCAGCGCCGTCGT
GCTCCCCGGAGTGGAGGCGGCCGAGCGCGCCGGGGTGCCCGCCTTCCTGGAGACCTCCGCGCCCCGCAAC
CTCCCCTTCTACGAGCGGCTCGGCTTCACCGTCACCGCCGACGTCGAGGTGCCCGAAGGACCGCGCACCT
GGTGCATGACCCGCAAGCCCGGTGCCAGTTAACGAATTCTAGATCTTGAGACAAATGGCAGTATTCATCC
ACAATTTTAAAAGAAAAGGGGGGATTGGGGGGTACAGTGCAGGGGAAAGAATAGTAGACATAATAGCAAC
AGACATACAAACTAAAGAATTACAAAAACAAATTACAAAAATTCAAAATTTTCGGGTTTATTACAGGGAC
AGCAGAGATCCACTTTGGCGCCGGCTCGAGGCCTGCAGGTGCAAAGATGGATAAAGTTTTAAACAGAGAG
GAATCTTTGCAGCTAATGGACCTTCTAGGTCTTGAAAGGAGTGGGAATTGGCTCCGGTGCCCGTCAGTGG
GCAGAGCGCACATCGCCCACAGTCCCCGAGAAGTTGGGGGGAGGGGTCGGCAATTGAACCGGTGCCTAGA
GAAGGTGGCGCGGGGTAAACTGGGAAAGTGATGTCGTGTACTGGCTCCGCCTTTTTCCCGAGGGTGGGGG
AGAACCGTATATAAGTGCAGTAGTCGCCGTGAACGTTCTTTTTCGCAACGGGTTTGCCGCCAGAACACAG
GTAAGTGCCGTGTGTGGTTCCCGCGGGCCTGGCCTCTTTACGGGTTATGGCCCTTGCGTGCCTTGAATTA
CTTCCACCTGGCTGCAGTACGTGATTCTTGATCCCGAGCTTCGGGTTGGAAGTGGGTGGGAGAGTTCGAG
GCCTTGCGCTTAAGGAGCCCCTTCGCCTCGTGCTTGAGTTGAGGCCTGGCCTGGGCGCTGGGGCCGCCGC
GTGCGAATCTGGTGGCACCTTCGCGCCTGTCTCGCTGCTTTCGATAAGTCTCTAGCCATTTAAAATTTTT
GATGACCTGCTGCGACGCTTTTTTTCTGGCAAGATAGTCTTGTAAATGCGGGCCAAGATCTGCACACTGG
TATTTCGGTTTTTGGGGCCGCGGGCGGCGACGGGGCCCGTGCGTCCCAGCGCACATGTTCGGCGAGGCGG
GGCCTGCGAGCGCGGCCACCGAGAATCGGACGGGGGTAGTCTCAAGCTGGCCGGCCTGCTCTGGTGCCTG
GCCTCGCGCCGCCGTGTATCGCCCCGCCCTGGGCGGCAAGGCTGGCCCGGTCGGCACCAGTTGCGTGAGC
GGAAAGATGGCCGCTTCCCGGCCCTGCTGCAGGGAGCTCAAAATGGAGGACGCGGCGCTCGGGAGAGCGG
GCGGGTGAGTCACCCACACAAAGGAAAAGGGCCTTTCCGTCCTCAGCCGTCGCTTCATGTGACTCCACGG
AGTACCGGGCGCCGTCCAGGCACCTCGATTAGTTCTCGAGCTTTTGGAGTACGTCGTCTTTAGGTTGGGG
GGAGGGGTTTTATGCGATGGAGTTTCCCCACACTGAGTGGGTGGAGACTGAAGTTAGGCCAGCTTGGCAC
TTGATGTAATTCTCCTTGGAATTTGCCCTTTTTGAGTTTGGATCTTGGTTCATTCTCAAGCCTCAGACAG
TGGTTCAAAGTTTTTTTCTTCCATTTCAGGTGTCGTGAGGCTAGCACCGCCACCATGGCGGCTGAAGAGG
CGGATGTGGATATCGAAGGGGACGTGGTAGCGGCGGCGGGGGCACAGCCAGGAAGTGGTGAAAATACAGC
ATCAGTTTTACAAAAAGATCACTATCTTGATTCATCTTGGAGAACAGAGAATGGCCTTATTCCTTGGACC
TTGGATAACACCATCAGTGAAGAGAACAGAGCTGTTATTGAGAAAATGTTGTTGGAAGAAGAATATTATT
TATCTAAAAAATCACAACCGGAAAAAGTCTGGCTTGATCAAAAGGAAGATGATAAAAAATACATGAAGAG
TCTGCAGAAAACAGCAAAAATCATGGTACACTCTCCTACAAAACCAGCCAGTTACTCAGTAAAGTGGACG
ATAGAAGAAAAAGAGCTGTTTGAACAAGGGCTGGCTAAATTTGGCCGAAGATGGACCAAAATTTCAAAGC
TAATTGGAAGCCGCACTGTTTTACAAGTGAAGAGTTATGCAAGACAGTATTTTAAAAATAAGGTCAAATG
CGGTCTGGATAAAGAAACACCAAATCAGAAGACCGGCCATAATCTTCAAGTTAAAAATGAAGATAAAGGG
ACAAAGGCATGGACACCATCATGTTTAAGGGGACGTGCTGATCCCAACTTGAATGCTGTAAAAATTGAAA
AGTTATCTGATGATGAAGAAGTAGACATCACAGATGAGGTGGACGAGTTGTCTTCTCAAACACCCCAGAA
GAATTCTAGCAGTGATCTCTTGTTAGACTTTCCTAATAGTAAAATGCATGAAACCAATCAAGGAGAATTC
ATTACTTCTGACAGCCAGGAAGCTCTCTTTTCTAAGTCTTCCAGGGGCTGTCTTCAAAATGAAAAGCAAG
ATGAAACACTTTCAAGCTCAGAAATTACACTGTGGACTGAGAAACAGAGCAATGGTGACAAAAAATCAAT
TGAATTAAATGACCAGAAATTTAATGAATTGATTAAAAACTGCAACAAGCATGATGGAAGGGGAATAATA
GTTGATGCCAGGCAGTTGCCTTCTCCAGAGCCTTGTGAAATTCAGAAAAATTTGAATGATAATGAAATGC
TTTTTCATTCTTGCCAAATGGTAGAGGAAAGCCATGAGGAAGAAGAGCTTAAGCCACCAGAACAGGAAAT
AGAAATAGATAGAAATATCATTCAAGAAGAAGAAAAACAAGCAATTCCTGAGTTTTTTGAGGGGCGCCAA
GCTAAAACACCAGAACGCTATTTGAAAATTAGAAATTATATTTTGGATCAATGGGAGATATGCAAACCAA
AATACTTAAATAAGACCTCAGTACGTCCTGGCCTGAAGAACTGTGGAGATGTTAATTGTATTGGACGGAT
TCATACATACCTCGAATTGATAGGAGCAATCAATTTTGGATGTGAACAGGCTGTGTATAATAGGCCACAA
ACAGTTGACAAAGTACGAATCAGAGACAGAAAAGATGCAGTAGAAGCATACCAACTTGCCCAGCGTCTGC
AGTCTATGCGTACAAGGAGACGTAGGGTCCGAGACCCATGGGGAAACTGGTGTGATGCAAAGGACTTAGA
AGGACAAACGTTTGAGCATCTCTCTGCTGAGGAGTTGGCAAAAAGAAGAGAAGAGGAAAAAGGCAGACCT
GTTAAATCTTTAAAAGTGCCAAGACCAACAAAAAGCTCGTTTGATCCCTTCCAACTGATACCTTGTAATT
TTTTTAGTGAAGAAAAGCAGGAGCCATTTCAGGTGAAAGTGGCTTCAGAAGCACTTTTAATAATGGATTT
GCATGCTCATGTTTCTATGGCAGAAGTGATTGGTCTGTTAGGAGGAAGATACTCAGAAGTTGATAAAGTA
GTTGAAGTCTGTGCAGCAGAACCATGTAACAGTCTGAGTACAGGACTACAGTGTGAGATGGATCCTGTAT
CACAAACACAGGCCTCAGAAACCTTGGCTGTTAGAGGCTTCAGTGTTATTGGATGGTATCATTCTCATCC
TGCTTTTGATCCTAATCCTTCCTTACGAGATATTGACACACAAGCTAAATACCAGAGTTACTTCTCCAGA
GGAGGTGCAAAGTTCATTGGGATGATTGTTAGTCCCTATAATCGAAATAATCCCTTACCATATTCTCAGA
TTACCTGCCTGGTTATAAGTGAGGAAATTAGCCCAGATGGCTCTTATCGCTTACCTTACAAATTTGAAGT
ACAGCAGATGTTAGAAGAACCTCAGTGGGGATTAGTATTTGAAAAGACAAGATGGATAATAGAAAAATAC
AGGCTCTCCCATAGCAGCGTCCCCATGGATAAAATCTTTCGCCGGGATTCTGACCTGACTTGTTTGCAGA
AACTTTTGGAGTGTATGAGGAAGACTCTGAGCAAAGTGACCAATTGCTTTATGGCTGAAGAATTCTTGAC
TGAAATAGAAAATTTGTTCCTTTCCAATTATAAAAGCAACCAAGAGAATGGAGTAACCGAAGAGAACTGT
ACAAAGGAATTGTTAATGTAGTAATGAACTAGTCCGTAACTTGAAAGTATTTCGATTTCTTGGCTTTATA
TATCTTGTGGAAAGGACGACCGGCGTTCACAGGTTCCTCTAGGACGCGTTAAGTCGACAATCAACCTCTG
GATTACAAAATTTGTGAAAGATTGACTGGTATTCTTAACTATGTTGCTCCTTTTACGCTATGTGGATACG
CTGCTTTAATGCCTTTGTATCATGCTATTGCTTCCCGTATGGCTTTCATTTTCTCCTCCTTGTATAAATC
CTGGTTGCTGTCTCTTTATGAGGAGTTGTGGCCCGTTGTCAGGCAACGTGGCGTGGTGTGCACTGTGTTT
GCTGACGCAACCCCCACTGGTTGGGGCATTGCCACCACCTGTCAGCTCCTTTCCGGGACTTTCGCTTTCC
CCCTCCCTATTGCCACGGCGGAACTCATCGCCGCCTGCCTTGCCCGCTGCTGGACAGGGGCTCGGCTGTT
GGGCACTGACAATTCCGTGGTGTTGTCGGGGAAATCATCGTCCTTTCCTTGGCTGCTCGCCTGTGTTGCC
ACCTGGATTCTGCGCGGGACGTCCTTCTGCTACGTCCCTTCGGCCCTCAATCCAGCGGACCTTCCTTCCC
GCGGCCTGCTGCCGGCTCTGCGGCCTCTTCCGCGTCTTCGCCTTCGCCCTCAGACGAGTCGGATCTCCCT
TTGGGCCGCCTCCCCGCGTCGACTTTAAGACCAATGACTTACAAGGCAGCTGTAGATCTTAGCCACTTTT
TAAAAGAAAAGGGGGGACTGGAAGGGCTAATTCACTCCCAACGAAGACAAGATCTGCTTTTTGCTTGTAC
TGGGTCTCTCTGGTTAGACCAGATCTGAGCCTGGGAGCTCTCTGGCTAACTAGGGAACCCACTGCTTAAG
CCTCAATAAAGCTTGCCTTGAGTGCTTCAAGTAGTGTGTGCCCGTCTGTTGTGTGACTCTGGTAACTAGA
GATCCCTCAGACCCTTTTAGTCAGTGTGGAAAATCTCTAGCAGTACGTATAGTAGTTCATGTCATCTTAT
TATTCAGTATTTATAACTTGCAAAGAAATGAATATCAGAGAGTGAGAGGAACTTGTTTATTGCAGCTTAT
AATGGTTACAAATAAAGCAATAGCATCACAAATTTCACAAATAAAGCATTTTTTTCACTGCATTCTAGTT
GTGGTTTGTCCAAACTCATCAATGTATCTTATCATGTCTGGCTCTAGCTATCCCGCCCCTAACTCCGCCC
ATCCCGCCCCTAACTCCGCCCAGTTCCGCCCATTCTCCGCCCCATGGCTGACTAATTTTTTTTATTTATG
CAGAGGCCGAGGCCGCCTCGGCCTCTGAGCTATTCCAGAAGTAGTGAGGAGGCTTTTTTGGAGGCCTAGG
GACGTACCCAATTCGCCCTATAGTGAGTCGTATTACGCGCGCTCACTGGCCGTCGTTTTACAACGTCGTG
ACTGGGAAAACCCTGGCGTTACCCAACTTAATCGCCTTGCAGCACATCCCCCTTTCGCCAGCTGGCGTAA
TAGCGAAGAGGCCCGCACCGATCGCCCTTCCCAACAGTTGCGCAGCCTGAATGGCGAATGGG
[124 nt withheld, positions 8183-8306]
C
[91 nt withheld, positions 8308-8398]
A
[49 nt withheld, positions 8400-8448]
CCTTTGACGTTGGAGTCCACGTTCTTT
[37 nt withheld, positions 8476-8512]
ACCCTATCTCGGTCTATTCTTTTGATTTATAAGGGATTTTGCCGATTTCGGCCTATTGGTTAAAAAATGA
GCTGATTTAACAAAAATTTAACGCGAATTTTAACAAAATATTAACGCTTACAATTTAGGTGGCACTTTTC
GGGGAAATGTGCGCGGAACCCCTATTTGTTTATTTTTCTAAATACATTCAAATATGTATCCGCTCATGAG
ACAATAACCCTGATAAATGCTTCAATAATATTGAAAAAGGAAGAGTATGAGTATTCAACATTTCCGTGTC
GCCCTTATTCCCTTTTTTGCGGCATTTTGCCTTCCTGTTTTTGCTCACCCAGAAACGCTGGTGAAAGTAA
AAGATGCTGAAGATCAGTTGGGTGCACGAGTGGGTTACATCGAACTGGATCTCAACAGCGGTAAGATCCT
TGAGAGTTTTCGCCCCGAAGAACGTTTTCCAATGATGAGCACTTTTAAAGTTCTGCTATGTGGCGCGGTA
TTATCCCGTATTGACGCCGGGCAAGAGCAACTCGGTCGCCGCATACACTATTCTCAGAATGACTTGGTTG
AGTACTCACCAGTCACAGAAAAGCATCTTACGGATGGCATGACAGTAAGAGAATTATGCAGTGCTGCCAT
AACCATGAGTGATAACACTGCGGCCAACTTACTTCTGACAACGATCGGAGGACCGAAGGAGCTAACCGCT
TTTTTGCACAACATGGGGGATCATGTAACTCGCCTTGATCGTTGGGAACCGGAGCTGAATGAAGCCATAC
CAAACGACGAGCGTGACACCACGATGCCTGTAGCAATGGCAACAACGTTGCGCAAACTATTAACTGGCGA
ACTACTTACTCTAGCTTCCCGGCAACAATTAATAGACTGGATGGAGGCGGATAAAGTTGCAGGACCACTT
CTGCGCTCGGCCCTTCCGGCTGGCTGGTTTATTGCTGATAAATCTGGAGCCGGTGAGCGTGGGTCTCGCG
GTATCATTGCAGCACTGGGGCCAGATGGTAAGCCCTCCCGTATCGTAGTTATCTACACGACGGGGAGTCA
GGCAACTATGGATGAACGAAATAGACAGATCGCTGAGATAGGTGCCTCACTGATTAAGCATTGGTAACTG
TCAGACCAAGTTTACTCATATATACTTTAGATTGATTTAAAACTTCATTTTTAATTTAAAAGGATCTAGG
TGAAGATCCTTTTTGATAATCTCATGACCAAAATCCCTTAACGTGAGTTTTCGTTCCACTGAGCGTCAGA
CCCCGTAGAAAAGATCAAAGGATCTTCTTGAGATCCTTTTTTTCTGCGCGTAATCTGCTGCTTGCAAACA
AAAAAACCACCGCTACCAGCGGTGGTTTGTTTGCCGGATCAAGAGCTACCAACTCTTTTTCCGAAGGTAA
CTGGCTTCAGCAGAGCGCAGATACCAAATACTGTTCTTCTAGTGTAGCCGTAGTTAGGCCACCACTTCAA
GAACTCTGTAGCACCGCCTACATACCTCGCTCTGCTAATCCTGTTACCAGTGGCTGCTGCCAGTGGCGAT
AAGTCGTGTCTTACCGGGTTGGACTCAAGACGATAGTTACCGGATAAGGCGCAGCGGTCGGGCTGAACGG
GGGGTTCGTGCACACAGCCCAGCTTGGAGCGAACGACCTACACCGAACTGAGATACCTACAGCGTGAGCT
ATGAGAAAGCGCCACGCTTCCCGAAGGGAGAAAGGCGGACAGGTATCCGGTAAGCGGCAGGGTCGGAACA
GGAGAGCGCACGAGGGAGCTTCCAGGGGGAAACGCCTGGTATCTTTATAGTCCTGTCGGGTTTCGCCACC
TCTGACTTGAGCGTCGATTTTTGTGATGCTCGTCAGGGGGGCGGAGCCTATGGAAAAACGCCAGCAACGC
GGCCTTTTTACGGTTCCTGGCCTTTTGCTGGCCTTTTGCTCACATGTTCTTTCCTGCGTTATCCCCTGAT
TCTGTGGATAACCGTATTACCGCCTTTGAGTGAGCTGATACCGCTCGCCGCAGCCGAACGACCGAGCGCA
GCGAGTCAGTGAGCGAGGAAGCGGAAGAGCGCCCAATACGCAAACCGCCTCTCCCCGCGCGTTGGCCGAT
TCATTAATGCAGCTGGCACGACAGGTTTCCCGACTGGAAAGCGGGCAGTGAGCGCAACGCAATTAATGTG
AGTTAGCTCACTCATTAGGCACCCCAGGCTTTACACTTTATGCTTCCGGCTCGTATGTTGTGTGGAATTG
TGAGCGGATAACAATTTCACACAGGAAACAGCTATGACCATGATTACGCCAAGCGCGCAATTAACCCTCA
CTAAAGGGAACAAAAGCTGGAGCTGCAAGC
Features (pLannotate 1.2.2; 31 found; start..end, strand, type, name):
      5..231     +  promoter       RSV promoter: Rous sarcoma virus enhancer/promoter
    232..412     +  LTR            5' LTR (truncated): truncated 5' long terminal repeat (LTR) from HIV-1
    459..584     +  misc_feature   HIV-1 Ψ: packaging signal of human immunodeficiency virus type 1
    568..931     +  CDS            HIV-1 gag (fragment): gag protein from human immunodeficiency virus 1; gag
   1077..1310    +  misc_feature   RRE: The Rev response element (RRE) of HIV-1 allows for Rev-dependent mRNA export from the nucleus to the cytoplasm.
   1687..1713    +  CDS            Rev (fragment): human immunodeficiency virus 1 (HIV-1) Rev protein; rev; enhances nuclear export of unspliced and incompletely spliced viral mRNAs
   1720..1743    +  promoter       SV40 promoter (fragment): SV40 early promoter
   1744..1815    +  promoter       SV40 promoter (fragment): SV40 enhancer and early promoter
   1839..1974    +  rep_origin     SV40 ori: SV40 origin of replication
   2020..2616    +  CDS            PuroR (fragment): puromycin N-acetyltransferase; pac from Streptomyces; confers resistance to puromycin
   2665..2782    +  misc_feature   cPPT/CTS: central polypurine tract and central termination sequence of HIV-1
   2847..2913    +  CDS            small t antigen (fragment): SV40 (simian virus 40) small t antigen
   2920..4098    +  promoter       EF-1α promoter: strong constitutive promoter for human elongation factor EF-1α
   4115..6598    +  CDS            MYSM1: MYSM1_HUMAN - Also known as KIAA1915. Experimental evidence at protein level: Swiss-Prot protein existence level 1. Metalloprotease with deubiquitinase activity that plays important regulator roles in hematopoietic stem cell function, blood cell production and immune response (PubMed:24062447, PubMed:26220525, PubMed:28115216). Participates in the normal programming of B-cell responses to antigen after the maturation process (By similarity). Within the cytoplasm, plays critical roles in the repression of innate immunity and autoimmunity (PubMed:33086059). Removes 'Lys-63'-linked polyubiquitins
   6614..6667    +  promoter       U6 promoter (fragment): RNA polymerase III promoter for human U6 snRNA
   6709..7297    +  misc_feature   WPRE: woodchuck hepatitis virus posttranscriptional regulatory element
   7348..7367    +  misc_feature   cPPT/CTS (fragment): central polypurine tract and central termination sequence of HIV-1
   7369..7602    +  LTR            3' LTR (ΔU3): self-inactivating 3' long terminal repeat (LTR) from HIV-1
   7680..7801    +  polyA_signal   SV40 poly(A) signal: SV40 polyadenylation signal
   7841..7976    +  rep_origin     SV40 ori: SV40 origin of replication
   7997..8015    -  promoter       T7 promoter: promoter for bacteriophage T7 RNA polymerase
   8023..8178    +  CDS            lacZα (fragment): LacZα fragment of β-galactosidase; lacZ fragment
   8183..8611    +  rep_origin     f1 ori (sequence partly withheld): f1 bacteriophage origin of replication; arrow indicates direction of (+) strand synthesis
   8664..8768    +  promoter       AmpR promoter: bla
   8769..9629    +  CDS            AmpR: β-lactamase; bla; confers resistance to ampicillin, carbenicillin, and related antibiotics
   9800..10388   +  rep_origin     ori: high-copy-number ColE1/pMB1/pBR322/pUC origin of replication
  10571..10663   +  CDS            lacI (fragment): lac repressor; lacI; The lac repressor binds to the lac operator to inhibit transcription in E. coli. This inhibition can be relieved by adding lactose or isopropyl-β-D-thiogalactopyranoside (IPTG).
  10676..10697   +  protein_bind   CAP binding site: CAP binding activates transcription in the presence of cAMP. E. coli catabolite activator protein
  10712..10742   +  promoter       lac promoter: promoter for the E. coli lac operon
  10746..10768   +  protein_bind   lac operator (fragment): The lac repressor binds to the lac operator to inhibit transcription in E. coli. This inhibition can be relieved by adding lactose or isopropyl-β-D-thiogalactopyranoside (IPTG). lac repressor encoded by lacI
  10811..10829   +  promoter       T3 promoter: promoter for bacteriophage T3 RNA polymerase
