[The description below was written by a language model from this plasmid's Addgene catalogue record and pLannotate feature annotations shown in this document.]
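Description:
TFORF0625 is a lentiviral mammalian expression plasmid built on the pLX_TRC317 backbone. It belongs to a barcoded transcription factor ORF collection designed for overexpression and pooled screening. In bacteria it is maintained through a high-copy ColE1/pUC-type origin and selected with ampicillin via the β-lactamase gene. An f1 origin and remnants of a lac/T7/T3 cloning region are also present in the backbone. The depositor notes that the plasmid can recombine, which is a common issue for vectors carrying LTR repeats.

The viral portion has a third-generation layout. An RSV promoter drives a truncated HIV-1 5' LTR, followed by the Ψ packaging signal with a gag fragment, the Rev response element and a cPPT/CTS. The cassette ends in a self-inactivating ΔU3 3' LTR with an SV40 polyadenylation signal downstream. Two expression units sit between the LTRs. An SV40 early promoter/origin region drives puromycin N-acetyltransferase for selecting transduced cells. A full EF-1α promoter drives the human MYSM1 ORF, which encodes a metalloprotease deubiquitinase (also called 2A-DUB) involved in haematopoietic and immune regulation. A WPRE after the ORF enhances transcript stability and expression.

The catalogue describes a unique 24-bp barcode that identifies the ORF in pooled screens. The feature table does not annotate it. The short stretch between the ORF and the WPRE, which includes a small hit called as a U6 promoter fragment, may hold the barcode and associated primer sites, but the record does not confirm this. The construct is used to package lentivirus for stable MYSM1 overexpression, for example in directed differentiation screens.
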