Addgene plasmid #142278: TFORF0625
Purpose: Lentiviral vector for overexpressing transcription factor ORFs with unique 24-bp barcodes. Barcodes facilitate identification of transcription factors in pooled screens.
Depositing lab: Feng Zhang. Depositing organization: Broad Institute. Publication: A transcription factor atlas of directed differentiation. Joung J, Ma S, Tay T, Geiger-Schuller KR, Kirchgatterer PC, Verdine VK, Guo B, Arias-Garcia MA, Allen WE, Singh A, Kuksenko O, Abudayyeh OO, Gootenberg JS, Fu Z, Macrae RK, Buenrostro JD, Regev A, Zhang F. Cell. 2023 Jan 5;186(1):209-229.e26. doi: 10.1016/j.cell.2022.11.026. PubMed 36608654.
Backbone
  Vector backbone: pLX_TRC317
  Backbone manufacturer: Broad Institute Genetic Perturbation Platform
  Backbone size w/o insert (bp): 8264
  Vector type: Mammalian Expression, Lentiviral
  Selectable markers: Puromycin
Growth in bacteria
  Bacterial resistance: Ampicillin, 100 μg/mL
  Growth temperature: 37°C
  Growth strain: NEB Stable
  Copy number: High Copy
Gene/Insert
  Gene/Insert name: MYSM1
  Species: H. sapiens (human)
  Insert size (bp): 2588
  Entrez Gene: MYSM1 (a.k.a. 2A-DUB, 2ADUB, BMFS4)
  Promoter: EF1a
  Cloning method: Unknown
  Sequencing primers: 5′ GGGTGGAGACTGAAGTTAGGCCAG; 3′ CACATAGCGTAAAAGGAGCAACATAG
Terms and licenses: Academic/Nonprofit Terms; Industry Terms: Not Available to Industry
Depositor comments: NM_001085487,ENST00000472487 . The transcription factor ORF portion of this plasmid was synthesized by Genewiz. Please test multiple small colonies in case of plasmid recombination. To make this collection available in a timely manner, a portion of this collection was not fully sequenced by Addgene. If an Addgene verified full plasmid sequence is not available, please contact us prior to placing an order to request the full sequence.
How to cite: TFORF0625 was a gift from Feng Zhang (Addgene plasmid # 142278 ; http://n2t.net/addgene:142278 ; RRID:Addgene_142278)
