>Addgene plasmid #142278 | TFORF0625 | depositor partial sequence | sequence record 278972 | Insert
ACCGCCACCATGGCGGCTGAAGAGGCGGATGTGGATATCGAAGGGGACGTGGTAGCGGCGGCGGGGGCAC
AGCCAGGAAGTGGTGAAAATACAGCATCAGTTTTACAAAAAGATCACTATCTTGATTCATCTTGGAGAAC
AGAGAATGGCCTTATTCCTTGGACCTTGGATAACACCATCAGTGAAGAGAACAGAGCTGTTATTGAGAAA
ATGTTGTTGGAAGAAGAATATTATTTATCTAAAAAATCACAACCGGAAAAAGTCTGGCTTGATCAAAAGG
AAGATGATAAAAAATACATGAAGAGTCTGCAGAAAACAGCAAAAATCATGGTACACTCTCCTACAAAACC
AGCCAGTTACTCAGTAAAGTGGACGATAGAAGAAAAAGAGCTGTTTGAACAAGGGCTGGCTAAATTTGGC
CGAAGATGGACCAAAATTTCAAAGCTAATTGGAAGCCGCACTGTTTTACAAGTGAAGAGTTATGCAAGAC
AGTATTTTAAAAATAAGGTCAAATGCGGTCTGGATAAAGAAACACCAAATCAGAAGACCGGCCATAATCT
TCAAGTTAAAAATGAAGATAAAGGGACAAAGGCATGGACACCATCATGTTTAAGGGGACGTGCTGATCCC
AACTTGAATGCTGTAAAAATTGAAAAGTTATCTGATGATGAAGAAGTAGACATCACAGATGAGGTGGACG
AGTTGTCTTCTCAAACACCCCAGAAGAATTCTAGCAGTGATCTCTTGTTAGACTTTCCTAATAGTAAAAT
GCATGAAACCAATCAAGGAGAATTCATTACTTCTGACAGCCAGGAAGCTCTCTTTTCTAAGTCTTCCAGG
GGCTGTCTTCAAAATGAAAAGCAAGATGAAACACTTTCAAGCTCAGAAATTACACTGTGGACTGAGAAAC
AGAGCAATGGTGACAAAAAATCAATTGAATTAAATGACCAGAAATTTAATGAATTGATTAAAAACTGCAA
CAAGCATGATGGAAGGGGAATAATAGTTGATGCCAGGCAGTTGCCTTCTCCAGAGCCTTGTGAAATTCAG
AAAAATTTGAATGATAATGAAATGCTTTTTCATTCTTGCCAAATGGTAGAGGAAAGCCATGAGGAAGAAG
AGCTTAAGCCACCAGAACAGGAAATAGAAATAGATAGAAATATCATTCAAGAAGAAGAAAAACAAGCAAT
TCCTGAGTTTTTTGAGGGGCGCCAAGCTAAAACACCAGAACGCTATTTGAAAATTAGAAATTATATTTTG
GATCAATGGGAGATATGCAAACCAAAATACTTAAATAAGACCTCAGTACGTCCTGGCCTGAAGAACTGTG
GAGATGTTAATTGTATTGGACGGATTCATACATACCTCGAATTGATAGGAGCAATCAATTTTGGATGTGA
ACAGGCTGTGTATAATAGGCCACAAACAGTTGACAAAGTACGAATCAGAGACAGAAAAGATGCAGTAGAA
GCATACCAACTTGCCCAGCGTCTGCAGTCTATGCGTACAAGGAGACGTAGGGTCCGAGACCCATGGGGAA
ACTGGTGTGATGCAAAGGACTTAGAAGGACAAACGTTTGAGCATCTCTCTGCTGAGGAGTTGGCAAAAAG
AAGAGAAGAGGAAAAAGGCAGACCTGTTAAATCTTTAAAAGTGCCAAGACCAACAAAAAGCTCGTTTGAT
CCCTTCCAACTGATACCTTGTAATTTTTTTAGTGAAGAAAAGCAGGAGCCATTTCAGGTGAAAGTGGCTT
CAGAAGCACTTTTAATAATGGATTTGCATGCTCATGTTTCTATGGCAGAAGTGATTGGTCTGTTAGGAGG
AAGATACTCAGAAGTTGATAAAGTAGTTGAAGTCTGTGCAGCAGAACCATGTAACAGTCTGAGTACAGGA
CTACAGTGTGAGATGGATCCTGTATCACAAACACAGGCCTCAGAAACCTTGGCTGTTAGAGGCTTCAGTG
TTATTGGATGGTATCATTCTCATCCTGCTTTTGATCCTAATCCTTCCTTACGAGATATTGACACACAAGC
TAAATACCAGAGTTACTTCTCCAGAGGAGGTGCAAAGTTCATTGGGATGATTGTTAGTCCCTATAATCGA
AATAATCCCTTACCATATTCTCAGATTACCTGCCTGGTTATAAGTGAGGAAATTAGCCCAGATGGCTCTT
ATCGCTTACCTTACAAATTTGAAGTACAGCAGATGTTAGAAGAACCTCAGTGGGGATTAGTATTTGAAAA
GACAAGATGGATAATAGAAAAATACAGGCTCTCCCATAGCAGCGTCCCCATGGATAAAATCTTTCGCCGG
GATTCTGACCTGACTTGTTTGCAGAAACTTTTGGAGTGTATGAGGAAGACTCTGAGCAAAGTGACCAATT
GCTTTATGGCTGAAGAATTCTTGACTGAAATAGAAAATTTGTTCCTTTCCAATTATAAAAGCAACCAAGA
GAATGGAGTAACCGAAGAGAACTGTACAAAGGAATTGTTAATGTAGTAATGAACTAGTCCGTAACTTGAA
AGTATTTCGATTTCTTGGCTTTATATATCTTGTGGAAAGGACGACCGGCGTTCACAGGTTCCTCTAGG
