>Addgene plasmid #142278 | TFORF0625 | depositor partial sequence | sequence record 278973 | Barcode
CCGGCGTTCACAGGTTCCTCTAGG
